>Addgene plasmid #21624 | FLAG-TRAF6-wt | addgene full sequence | sequence record 364555 | Addgene NGS Result
GAACTGGGCGGAGTTAGGGGCGGGATGGGCGGAGTTAGGGGCGGGACTATGGTTGCTGACTAATTGAGAT
GCATGCTTTGCATACTTCTGCCTGCTGGGGAGCCTGGGGACTTTCCACACCTGGTTGCTGACTAATTGAG
ATGCATGCTTTGCATACTTCTGCCTGCTGGGGAGCCTGGGGACTTTCCACACCCTAACTGACACACATTC
CACAGCTGGTTCTTTCCGCCTCAGGACTCTTCCTTTTTCAATAAATCAATCTAAAGTATATATGAGTAAA
CTTGGTCTGACAGTTACCAATGCTTAATCAGTGAGGCACCTATCTCAGCGATCTGTCTATTTCGTTCATC
CATAGTTGCCTGACTCCCCGTCGTGTAGATAACTACGATACGGGAGGGCTTACCATCTGGCCCCAGTGCT
GCAATGATACCGCGAGACCCACGCTCACCGGCTCCAGATTTATCAGCAATAAACCAGCCAGCCGGAAGGG
CCGAGCGCAGAAGTGGTCCTGCAACTTTATCCGCCTCCATCCAGTCTATTAATTGTTGCCGGGAAGCTAG
AGTAAGTAGTTCGCCAGTTAATAGTTTGCGCAACGTTGTTGCCATTGCTACAGGCATCGTGGTGTCACGC
TCGTCGTTTGGTATGGCTTCATTCAGCTCCGGTTCCCAACGATCAAGGCGAGTTACATGATCCCCCATGT
TGTGCAAAAAAGCGGTTAGCTCCTTCGGTCCTCCGATCGTTGTCAGAAGTAAGTTGGCCGCAGTGTTATC
ACTCATGGTTATGGCAGCACTGCATAATTCTCTTACTGTCATGCCATCCGTAAGATGCTTTTCTGTGACT
GGTGAGTACTCAACCAAGTCATTCTGAGAATAGTGTATGCGGCGACCGAGTTGCTCTTGCCCGGCGTCAA
TACGGGATAATACCGCGCCACATAGCAGAACTTTAAAAGTGCTCATCATTGGAAAACGTTCTTCGGGGCG
AAAACTCTCAAGGATCTTACCGCTGTTGAGATCCAGTTCGATGTAACCCACTCGTGCACCCAACTGATCT
TCAGCATCTTTTACTTTCACCAGCGTTTCTGGGTGAGCAAAAACAGGAAGGCAAAATGCCGCAAAAAAGG
GAATAAGGGCGACACGGAAATGTTGAATACTCATACTCTTCCTTTTTCAATATTATTGAAGCATTTATCA
GGGTTATTGTCTCATGAGCGGATACATATTTGAATGTATTTAGAAAAATAAACAAATAGGGGTTCCGCGC
ACATTTCCCCGAAAAGTGCCACCTG
[124 nt withheld, positions 1286-1409]
C
[91 nt withheld, positions 1411-1501]
A
[49 nt withheld, positions 1503-1551]
CCTTTGACGTTGGAGTCCACGTTCTTT
[37 nt withheld, positions 1579-1615]
ACCCTATCTCGGTCTATTCTTTTGATTTATAAGGGATTTTGCCGATTTCGGCCTATTGGTTAAAAAATGA
GCTGATTTAACAAAAATTTAACGCGAATTTTAACAAAATATTAACGCTTACAATTTACGCGCGCGTTGAC
ATTGATTATTGACTAGTTATTAATAGTAATCAATTACGGGGTCATTAGTTCATAGCCCATATATGGAGTT
CCGCGTTACATAACTTACGGTAAATGGCCCGCCTGGCTGACCGCCCAACGACCCCCGCCCATTGACGTCA
ATAATGACGTATGTTCCCATAGTAACGCCAATAGGGACTTTCCATTGACGTCAATGGGTGGAGTATTTAC
GGTAAACTGCCCACTTGGCAGTACATCAAGTGTATCATATGCCAAGTACGCCCCCTATTGACGTCAATGA
CGGTAAATGGCCCGCCTGGCATTATGCCCAGTACATGACCTTATGGGACTTTCCTACTTGGCAGTACATC
TACGTATTAGTCATCGCTATTACCATGGTGATGCGGTTTTGGCAGTACATCAATGGGCGTGGATAGCGGT
TTGACTCACGGGGATTTCCAAGTCTCCACCCCATTGACGTCAATGGGAGTTTGTTTTGGCACCAAAATCA
ACGGGACTTTCCAAAATGTCGTAACAACTCCGCCCCATTGACGCAAATGGGCGGTAGGCGTGTACGGTGG
GAGGTCTATATAAGCAGAGCTCTCTGGCTAACTAGAGAACCCACTGCTTACTGGCTTATCGAAATTAATA
CGACTCACTATAGGGAGACCCAAGCTTGGTACCGAGCTCGGATCCACTAGTAACGGCCGCCAGTGTGCTG
GAATTGATGGACTACAAGGACGACGATGACAAGGAATTGATGGACTACAAGGACGACGATGACAAGGAAT
TCATGAGTCTCTTAAACTGTGAGAACAGCTGCGGGTCCAGCCAGTCGTCCAGTGACTGCTGCGCTGCCAT
GGCCGCCTCCTGCAGCGCTGCAGTGAAAGATGACAGCGTGAGTGGCTCTGCCAGCACCGGGAACCTCTCC
AGCTCCTTCATGGAGGAGATCCAGGGCTACGATGTGGAGTTTGACCCACCTCTGGAGAGCAAGTATGAGT
GTCCCATTTGCTTGATGGCTTTACGGGAAGCAGTGCAAACACCATGTGGCCACAGGTTCTGCAAAGCCTG
CATCATCAAATCCATAAGGGATGCAGGGCACAAGTGCCCAGTTGACAATGAAATACTGCTGGAAAATCAA
CTGTTTCCCGACAATTTTGCAAAGCGAGAGATTCTTTCCCTGACGGTAAAGTGCCCAAATAAAGGCTGTT
TGCAAAAGATGGAACTGAGACATCTCGAGGATCATCAAGTACATTGTGAATTTGCTCTAGTGAATTGTCC
CCAGTGCCAACGTCCTTTCCAGAAGTGCCAGGTTAATACACACATTATTGAGGATTGTCCCAGGAGGCAG
GTTTCTTGTGTAAACTGTGCTGTGTCCATGGCATATGAAGAGAAAGAGATCCATGATCAAAGCTGTCCTC
TGGCAAATATCATCTGTGAATACTGTGGTACAATCCTCATCAGAGAACAGATGCCTAATCATTATGATCT
GGACTGCCCAACAGCTCCAATCCCTTGCACATTCAGTGTTTTTGGCTGTCATGAAAAGATGCAGAGGAAT
CACTTGGCACGACACTTGCAAGAGAATACCCAGTTGCACATGAGACTGTTGGCCCAGGCTGTTCATAATG
TTAACCTTGCTTTGCGTCCGTGCGATGCCGCCTCTCCATCCCGGGGATGTCGTCCAGAGGACCCAAATTA
TGAGGAAACTATCAAACAGTTGGAGAGTCGCCTAGTAAGACAGGACCATCAGATCCGGGAGCTGACTGCC
AAAATGGAAACTCAGAGTATGTACGTGGGCGAGCTCAAACGGACCATTCGGACCCTGGAGGACAAGGTTG
CCGAAATGGAAGCACAGCAGTGTAACGGGATCTACATTTGGAAGATTGGCAACTTTGGGATGCACTTGAA
ATCCCAAGAAGAGGAAAGACCTGTTGTCATCCATAGCCCTGGATTCTACACAGGCAGACCTGGGTACAAG
CTGTGCATGCGCCTGCATCTTCAGTTACCGACAGCTCAGCGCTGTGCAAACTATATATCCCTTTTTGTCC
ACACAATGCAAGGAGAATATGACAGCCACCTCCCCTGGCCCTTCCAGGGTACAATACGCCTTACAATTCT
CGACCAGTCTGAAGCACTTATAAGGCAAAACCACGAAGAGGTCATGGACGCCAAACCAGAACTGCTTGCC
TTTCAGCGACCCACAATCCCACGGAACCCCAAAGGTTTTGGCTATGTAACATTTATGCACCTGGAAGCCT
TAAGACAGGGAACCTTCATTAAGGATGATACATTACTAGTGCGCTGTGAAGTCTCTACCCGCTTTGACAT
GGGTGGCCTTCGGAAGGAGGGTTTCCAGCCACGAAGTACTGATGCGGGGGTGTAGGTCGAGCATGCATCT
AGAGGGCCCTATTCTATAGTGTCACCTAAATGCTAGAGCTCGCTGATCAGCCTCGACTGTGCCTTCTAGT
TGCCAGCCATCTGTTGTTTGCCCCTCCCCCGTGCCTTCCTTGACCCTGGAAGGTGCCACTCCCACTGTCC
TTTCCTAATAAAATGAGGAAATTGCATCGCATTGTCTGAGTAGGTGTCATTCTATTCTGGGGGGTGGGGT
GGGGCAGGACAGCAAGGGGGAGGATTGGGAAGACAATAGCAGGCATGCTGGGGATGCGGTGGGCTCTATG
GCTTCTGAGGCGGAAAGAACCAGTGGCGGTAATACGGTTATCCACAGAATCAGGGGATAACGCAGGAAAG
AACATGTGAGCAAAAGGCCAGCAAAAGGCCAGGAACCGTAAAAAGGCCGCGTTGCTGGCGTTTTTCCATA
GGCTCCGCCCCCCTGACGAGCATCACAAAAATCGACGCTCAAGTCAGAGGTGGCGAAACCCGACAGGACT
ATAAAGATACCAGGCGTTTCCCCCTGGAAGCTCCCTCGTGCGCTCTCCTGTTCCGACCCTGCCGCTTACC
GGATACCTGTCCGCCTTTCTCCCTTCGGGAAGCGTGGCGCTTTCTCATAGCTCACGCTGTAGGTATCTCA
GTTCGGTGTAGGTCGTTCGCTCCAAGCTGGGCTGTGTGCACGAACCCCCCGTTCAGCCCGACCGCTGCGC
CTTATCCGGTAACTATCGTCTTGAGTCCAACCCGGTAAGACACGACTTATCGCCACTGGCAGCAGCCACT
GGTAACAGGATTAGCAGAGCGAGGTATGTAGGCGGTGCTACAGAGTTCTTGAAGTGGTGGCCTAACTACG
GCTACACTAGAAGAACAGTATTTGGTATCTGCGCTCTGCTGAAGCCAGTTACCTTCGGAAAAAGAGTTGG
TAGCTCTTGATCCGGCAAACAAACCACCGCTGGTAGCGGTGGTTTTTTTGTTTGCAAGCAGCAGATTACG
CGCAGAAAAAAAGGATCTCAAGAAGATCCTTTGATCTTTTCTACGGGGTCTGACGCTCAGTGGAACGAAA
ACTCACGTTAAGGGATTTTGGTCATGAGATTATCAAAAAGGATCTTCACCTAGATCCTTTTAAATTAAAA
ATGAAGTTTTAAATCAATCTAAAGTATATATGAGTAACCTGAGGCTATGGCAGGGCCTGCCGCCCCGACG
TTGGCTGCGAGCCCTGGGCCTTCACCCGAACTTGGGGGGTGGGGTGGGGAAAAGGAAGAAACGCGGGCGT
ATTGGCCCCAATGGGGTCTCGGTGGGGTATCGACAGAGTGCCAGCCCTGGGACCGAACCCCGCGTTTATG
AACAAACGACCCAACACCGTGCGTTTTATTCTGTCTTTTTATTGCCGTCATAGCGCGGGTTCCTTCCGGT
ATTGTCTCCTTCCGTGTTTCAGTTAGCCTCCCCCTAGGGTGGGCGAAGAACTCCAGCATGAGATCCCCGC
GCTGGAGGATCATCCAGCCGGCGTCCCGGAAAACGATTCCGAAGCCCAACCTTTCATAGAAGGCGGCGGT
GGAATCGAAATCTCGTGATGGCAGGTTGGGCGTCGCTTGGTCGGTCATTTCGAACCCCAGAGTCCCGCTC
AGAAGAACTCGTCAAGAAGGCGATAGAAGGCGATGCGCTGCGAATCGGGAGCGGCGATACCGTAAAGCAC
GAGGAAGCGGTCAGCCCATTCGCCGCCAAGCTCTTCAGCAATATCACGGGTAGCCAACGCTATGTCCTGA
TAGCGGTCCGCCACACCCAGCCGGCCACAGTCGATGAATCCAGAAAAGCGGCCATTTTCCACCATGATAT
TCGGCAAGCAGGCATCGCCATGGGTCACGACGAGATCCTCGCCGTCGGGCATGCTCGCCTTGAGCCTGGC
GAACAGTTCGGCTGGCGCGAGCCCCTGATGCTCTTCGTCCAGATCATCCTGATCGACAAGACCGGCTTCC
ATCCGAGTACGTGCTCGCTCGATGCGATGTTTCGCTTGGTGGTCGAATGGGCAGGTAGCCGGATCAAGCG
TATGCAGCCGCCGCATTGCATCAGCCATGATGGATACTTTCTCGGCAGGAGCAAGGTGAGATGACAGGAG
ATCCTGCCCCGGCACTTCGCCCAATAGCAGCCAGTCCCTTCCCGCTTCAGTGACAACGTCGAGCACAGCT
GCGCAAGGAACGCCCGTCGTGGCCAGCCACGATAGCCGCGCTGCCTCGTCTTGCAGTTCATTCAGGGCAC
CGGACAGGTCGGTCTTGACAAAAAGAACCGGGCGCCCCTGCGCTGACAGCCGGAACACGGCGGCATCAGA
GCAGCCGATTGTCTGTTGTGCCCAGTCATAGCCGAATAGCCTCTCCACCCAAGCGGCCGGAGAACCTGCG
TGCAATCCATCTTGTTCAATCATGCGAAACGATCCTCATCCTGTCTCTTGATCGATCTTTGCAAAAGCCT
AGGCCTCCAAAAAAGCCTCCTCACTACTTCTGGAATAGCTCAGAGGCCGAGGCGGCCTCGGCCTCTGCAT
AAATAAAAAAAATTAGTCAGCCATGGGGCGGAGAATGGGCG
Features (pLannotate 1.2.2; 20 found; start..end, strand, type, name):
    236..253     -  promoter       AmpR promoter (fragment): bla
    294..1154    -  CDS            AmpR: β-lactamase; bla; confers resistance to ampicillin, carbenicillin, and related antibiotics
   1155..1259    -  promoter       AmpR promoter: bla
   1286..1714    +  rep_origin     f1 ori (sequence partly withheld): f1 bacteriophage origin of replication; arrow indicates direction of (+) strand synthesis
   1753..2132    +  enhancer       CMV enhancer: human cytomegalovirus immediate early enhancer
   2133..2336    +  promoter       CMV promoter: human cytomegalovirus (CMV) immediate early promoter
   2332..2365    +  LTR            5' LTR (truncated) (fragment): truncated 5' long terminal repeat (LTR) from HIV-1
   2381..2399    +  promoter       T7 promoter: promoter for bacteriophage T7 RNA polymerase
   2468..2488    +  CDS            FLAG (fragment): FLAG® epitope tag, followed by an enterokinase cleavage site
   2501..2521    +  CDS            FLAG (fragment): FLAG® epitope tag, followed by an enterokinase cleavage site
   2531..4117    +  CDS            Traf6: TRAF6_MOUSE - Experimental evidence at protein level: Swiss-Prot protein existence level 1. E3 ubiquitin ligase that, together with UBE2N and UBE2V1, mediates the synthesis of 'Lys-63'-linked-polyubiquitin chains conjugated to proteins, such as IKBKG, IRAK1, AKT1 and AKT2. Also mediates ubiquitination of free/unanchored polyubiquitin chain that leads to MAP3K7 activation (By similarity). Leads to the activation of NF-kappa-B and JUN. May be essential for the formation of functional osteoclasts. Seems to also play a role in dendritic cells (DCs) maturation and/or activation. Represses c-Myb-med
   4148..4166    -  promoter       SP6 promoter: promoter for bacteriophage SP6 RNA polymerase
   4192..4416    +  polyA_signal   bGH poly(A) signal: bovine growth hormone polyadenylation signal
   4420..4438    +  promoter       SV40 promoter (fragment): SV40 enhancer and early promoter
   4548..5136    -  rep_origin     ori: high-copy-number ColE1/pMB1/pBR322/pUC origin of replication
   5358..5374    +  polyA_signal   bGH poly(A) signal (fragment): bovine growth hormone polyadenylation signal
   5465..5512    -  polyA_signal   HSV TK poly(A) signal: herpes simplex virus thymidine kinase polyadenylation signal (Cole and Stacy, 1985)
   5571..5723    -  CDS            ble (fragment): BLE_KLEPN - Experimental evidence at protein level: Swiss-Prot protein existence level 1. Binding protein with a strong affinity to the bleomycin family of antibiotics. Binds to CL990; an antimitotic-antibiotic compound. From Klebsiella pneumoniae.
   5744..6538    -  CDS            NeoR/KanR: aminoglycoside phosphotransferase from Tn5; aph(3')-II (or nptII); confers resistance to neomycin, kanamycin, and G418 (Geneticin®)
   6573..234     -  promoter       SV40 promoter (across the origin): SV40 enhancer and early promoter
