[The description below was written by a language model from this plasmid's Addgene catalogue record and pLannotate feature annotations shown in this document.]
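Description:
FLAG-TRAF6-wt is a mammalian expression plasmid encoding wild-type mouse TRAF6 (TNF receptor-associated factor 6) with an N-terminal FLAG epitope tag. The catalogue lists the backbone as pCMV5. The sequenced record (about 6.7 kb) shows the coding region driven by the human cytomegalovirus immediate-early enhancer and promoter and terminated by a bovine growth hormone polyadenylation signal. T7 and SP6 phage promoters flank the insert. Two FLAG-like fragments are annotated just upstream of the Traf6 open reading frame, consistent with the tag being supplied by the vector rather than the insert. A very short match to an HIV-1 LTR fragment just after the CMV promoter is probably an annotation artefact of shared sequence, not a functional viral element.

The plasmid is propagated in E. coli through a high-copy ColE1/pUC-type origin with ampicillin selection (β-lactamase), and it also carries an f1 phage origin. For mammalian cells, an SV40 early promoter drives the Tn5 neomycin phosphotransferase gene, followed by a partial ble fragment and an HSV TK polyadenylation signal. This cassette allows G418 selection of stable transfectants, in agreement with the catalogue entry.

TRAF6 is an E3 ubiquitin ligase that assembles Lys-63-linked polyubiquitin chains and signals to NF-κB and JUN activation. The construct overexpresses an epitope-tagged form that can be detected or immunoprecipitated with anti-FLAG antibodies. The associated publication concerns Toll-like receptor agonist signalling to Jun N-terminal kinase and TRAF6-dependent stabilisation of germinal center kinase, so the plasmid suits transfection studies of that pathway. The "wt" label suggests use as the wild-type reference, although the record does not describe any mutant counterparts.
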