Addgene plasmid #21624: FLAG-TRAF6-wt
Depositing lab: John Kyriakis. Publication: Germinal center kinase is required for optimal Jun N-terminal kinase activation by Toll-like receptor agonists and is regulated by the ubiquitin proteasome system and agonist-induced, TRAF6-dependent stabilization. Zhong J, Kyriakis JM. Mol Cell Biol. 2004 Oct . 24(20):9165-75. 10.1128/MCB.24.20.9165-9175.2004 PubMed 15456887.
Backbone
  Vector backbone: pCMV5
  Backbone manufacturer: Dr. David Russell, UTSW
  Backbone size w/o insert (bp): 4700
  Vector type: Mammalian Expression
  Selectable markers: Neomycin (select with G418)
Growth in bacteria
  Bacterial resistance: Ampicillin, 100 μg/mL
  Growth temperature: 37°C
  Growth strain: DH5alpha
  Copy number: High Copy
Gene/Insert
  Gene/Insert name: TNF receptor-associated factor 6 (alt name: TRAF6)
  Species: M. musculus (mouse)
  Entrez Gene: Traf6 (a.k.a. 2310003F17Rik, C630032O20Rik)
  Tag / fusion protein: FLAG (N terminal on backbone)
  Cloning method: Restriction Enzyme
  Sequencing primers: 5′ CMV Forward
Terms and licenses: Academic/Nonprofit Terms; Industry Terms: Not Available to Industry
How to cite: FLAG-TRAF6-wt was a gift from John Kyriakis (Addgene plasmid # 21624 ; http://n2t.net/addgene:21624 ; RRID:Addgene_21624)
