>Addgene plasmid #21624 | FLAG-TRAF6-wt | addgene partial sequence | sequence record 168512 | CMV-F 5'-CGCAAATGGGCGGTAGGCGTG-3'
CTCTCTGGCTAACTAGAGAACCCACTGCTTACTGGCTTATCGAAATTAATACGACTCACTATAGGGAGAC
CCAAGCTTGGTACCGAGCTCGGATCCACTAGTAACGGCCGCCAGTGTGCTGGAATTGATGGACTACAAGG
ACGACGATGACAAGGAATTGATGGACTACAAGGACGACGATGACAAGGAATTCATGAGTCTCTTAAACTG
TGAGAACAGCTGCGGGTCCAGCCAGTCGTCCAGTGACTGCTGCGCTGCCATGGCCGCCTCCTGCAGCGCT
GCAGTGAAAGATGACAGCGTGAGTGGCTCTGCCAGCACCGGGAACCTCTCCAGCTCCTTCATGGAGGAGA
TCCAGGGCTACGATGTGGAGTTTGACCCACCTCTGGAGAGCAAGTATGAGTGTCCCATTTGCTTGATGGC
TTTACGGGAAGCAGTGCAAACACCATGTGGCCACAGGTTCTGCAAAGCCTGCATCATCAAATCCATAAGG
GATGCAGGGCACAAGTGCCCAGTTGACAATGAAATACTGCTGGAAAATCAACTGTTTCCCGACAATTTTG
CAAAGCGAGAGATTCTTTCCCTGACGGTAAAGTGCCCAAATAAAGGCTGTTTGCAAAAGATGGAACTGAG
ACATCTCGAGGATCATCAAGTACATTGTGAATTTGCTCTAGTGAATTGTCCCCAGTGCCAACGTCCTTTC
CAGAAGTGCCAGGTTAATACACACATTATTGAGGATTGTCCCAGGAGGCAGGTTTCTTGTGTAAACTGTG
CTGTGTCCATGGCATATGAAGAGAAAGAGATCCATGATCAAAGCTGTCCTCTGGCAAATATCATCTGTGA
ATACTGTGGTACAATCCTCATCAGAGAACAGATGCCTAATCATTATGATCTGGACTGCCCAACAGCTCCA
ATCCCTTGCACATTCAGTGTTTTTGGCTGTCATGAAAAGATGCAGAGGAATCACTTG
